Addgene plasmid #159662: pX458-Ef1a-Cas9-GFP (gRNA: DHS-4D-1)
Purpose: CRISPR/Cas9 expressing plasmid containing the gRNA targeting an enhancer of mouse Otx2.
Depositing lab: Joseph Brzezinski. Depositing organization: University of Colorado Denver and Anschutz Medical Campus. Publication: Initiation of Otx2 expression in the developing mouse retina requires a unique enhancer and either Ascl1 or Neurog2 activity. Kaufman ML, Goodson NB, Park KU, Schwanke M, Office E, Schneider SR, Abraham J, Hensley A, Jones KL, Brzezinski JA. Development. 2021 Jun 15;148(12). pii: 269198. doi: 10.1242/dev.199399. Epub 2021 Jun 18. PubMed 34143204.
Backbone
  Vector backbone: PX464
  Vector type: CRISPR
  Selectable markers: EGFP
Growth in bacteria
  Bacterial resistance: Ampicillin, 100 μg/mL
  Growth temperature: 37°C
  Growth strain: NEB Stable
  Copy number: High Copy
Gene/Insert
  Gene/Insert name: hSpCas9
  gRNA/shRNA sequence: unspecified
  Species: S. pyogenes
  Promoter: Ef1a
  Cloning method: Gateway Cloning
Terms and licenses: Academic/Nonprofit Terms; Industry Terms: Not Available to Industry
How to cite: pX458-Ef1a-Cas9-GFP (gRNA: DHS-4D-1) was a gift from Joseph Brzezinski (Addgene plasmid # 159662 ; http://n2t.net/addgene:159662 ; RRID:Addgene_159662)
