[The description below was written by a language model from this plasmid's Addgene catalogue record and pLannotate feature annotations shown in this document.]
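Description:
pX458-Ef1a-Cas9-GFP (gRNA: DHS-4D-1) is an all-in-one mammalian CRISPR/Cas9 expression plasmid of about 9.8 kb that carries a guide RNA directed against an enhancer of the mouse Otx2 gene. The name points to the pX458 family, although the catalogue lists the backbone as PX464. It is propagated in E. coli as a high-copy plasmid through a ColE1/pUC-type origin with ampicillin selection (AmpR under its own bla promoter). An f1 phage origin is also present. A single AAV2 ITR annotated downstream of the expression cassette appears to be a backbone remnant, and nothing in the record indicates use as an AAV packaging vector.

Two expression units are present. In the first, the human EF-1α core promoter with portions of its intron A drives human-codon-optimised Streptococcus pyogenes Cas9. The annotation splits Cas9 into contiguous N- and C-terminal segments that together form the full coding region, followed directly by a nucleoplasmin bipartite nuclear localisation signal. EGFP lies downstream in the same transcription unit, which ends in a bGH polyadenylation signal. The short linker between Cas9 and EGFP is not annotated; in pX458-type vectors it is typically a 2A peptide. EGFP is listed as the selectable marker, so transfected cells can be identified or sorted by fluorescence rather than by drug resistance. In the second unit, a human U6 RNA polymerase III promoter transcribes the guide, with a short gap for the spacer ahead of the S. pyogenes gRNA scaffold. An additional partial scaffold fragment follows. The spacer sequence itself is not given in the record.

The construct is intended for Cas9-mediated cutting at the DHS-4D enhancer region, to test its role in Otx2 expression in the developing mouse retina.
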