Features (pLannotate 1.2.2; 19 found; start..end, strand, type, name):
    109..320     +  promoter       EF-1α core promoter: core promoter for human elongation factor EF-1α
    321..434     +  intron         EF-1α intron A (fragment): intron upstream of the start codon of human EF-1α
   1060..1263    +  intron         EF-1α intron A: truncated intron upstream of the start codon of human EF-1α
   1404..3005    +  CDS            Cas9(N): N-terminal portion of Streptococcus pyogenes Cas9 (Zetsche et al., 2015)
   3006..5504    +  CDS            Cas9(C): C-terminal portion of Streptococcus pyogenes Cas9 (Zetsche et al., 2015)
   5505..5552    +  CDS            nucleoplasmin NLS: bipartite nuclear localization signal from nucleoplasmin
   5622..6335    +  CDS            EGFP: EGFP is a basic (constitutively fluorescent) green fluorescent protein published in 1996, derived from Aequorea victoria. It is reported to be a rapidly-maturing weak dimer with moderate acid sensitivity.
   6369..6480    +  polyA_signal   bGH poly(A) signal: bovine growth hormone polyadenylation signal
   6585..6725    +  repeat_region  AAV2 ITR: inverted terminal repeat of adeno-associated virus serotype 2 inverted
   6730..6781    -  misc_feature   bom (fragment): basis of mobility region from pBR322
   6800..7255    +  rep_origin     f1 ori (sequence partly withheld): f1 bacteriophage origin of replication; arrow indicates direction of (+) strand synthesis
   7256..7305    -  misc_feature   bom (fragment): basis of mobility region from pBR322
   7407..7442    -  CDS            rop (fragment): Rop protein, which maintains plasmids at low copy number; rop
   7537..7641    +  promoter       AmpR promoter: bla
   7642..8502    +  CDS            AmpR: β-lactamase; bla; confers resistance to ampicillin, carbenicillin, and related antibiotics
   8673..9261    +  rep_origin     ori: high-copy-number ColE1/pMB1/pBR322/pUC origin of replication
   9323..9563    +  promoter       U6 promoter: RNA polymerase III promoter for human U6 snRNA
   9593..9668    +  misc_RNA       gRNA scaffold: guide RNA scaffold for the Streptococcus pyogenes CRISPR/Cas9 system
   9675..9718    +  misc_RNA       gRNA scaffold (fragment): guide RNA scaffold for the Streptococcus pyogenes CRISPR/Cas9 system
>Addgene plasmid #159662 | pX458-Ef1a-Cas9-GFP (gRNA: DHS-4D-1) | addgene full sequence | sequence record 328128 | Addgene NGS Result
CCACTAACGTAGAACCCAGAGATCGCTGCGTTCCCGCCCCCTCACCCGCCCGCTCTCGTCATCACTGAGG
TGGAGAAGAGCATGCGTGAGGCTCCGGTGCCCGTCAGTGGGCAGAGCGCACATCGCCCACAGTCCCCGAG
AAGTTGGGGGGAGGGGTCGGCAATTGAACCGGTGCCTAGAGAAGGTGGCGCGGGGTAAACTGGGAAAGTG
ATGTCGTGTACTGGCTCCGCCTTTTTCCCGAGGGTGGGGGAGAACCGTATATAAGTGCAGTAGTCGCCGT
GAACGTTCTTTTTCGCAACGGGTTTGCCGCCAGAACACAGGTAAGTGCCGTGTGTGGTTCCCGCGGGCCT
GGCCTCTTTACGGGTTATGGCCCTTGCGTGCCTTGAATTACTTCCACGCCCCTGGCTGCAGTACGTGATT
CTTGATCCCGAGCTTCGGGTTGGAAGTGGGTGGGAGAGTTCGAGGCCTTGCGCTTAAGGAGCCCCTTCGC
CTCGTGCTTGAGTTGAGGCCTGGCTTGGGCGCTGGGGCCGCCGCGTGCGAATCTGGTGGCACCTTCGCGC
CTGTCTCGCTGCTTTCGATAAGTCTCTAGCCATTTAAAATTTTTGATGACCTGCTGCGACGCTTTTTTTC
TGGCAAGATAGTCTTGTAAATGCGGGCCAAGATCTGCACACTGGTATTTCGGTTTTTGGGGCCGCGGGCG
GCGACGGGGCCCGTGCGTCCCAGCGCACATGTTCGGCGAGGCGGGGCCTGCGAGCGCGGCCACCGAGAAT
CGGACGGGGGTAGTCTCAAGCTGGCCGGCCTGCTCTGGTGCCTGGCCTCGCGCCGCCGTGTATCGCCCCG
CCCTGGGCGGCAAGGCTGGCCCGGTCGGCACCAGTTGCGTGAGCGGAAAGATGGCCGCTTCCCGGCCCTG
CTGCAGGGAGCTCAAAATGGAGGACGCGGCGCTCGGGAGAGCGGGCGGGTGAGTCACCCACACAAAGGAA
AAGGGCCTTTCCGTCCTCAGCCGTCGCTTCATGTGACTCCACGGAGTACCGGGCGCCGTCCAGGCACCTC
GATTAGTTCTCGAGCTTTTGGAGTACGTCGTCTTTAGGTTGGGGGGAGGGGTTTTATGCGATGGAGTTTC
CCCACACTGAGTGGGTGGAGACTGAAGTTAGGCCAGCTTGGCACTTGATGTAATTCTCCTTGGAATTTGC
CCTTTTTGAGTTTGGATCTTGGTTCATTCTCAAGCCTCAGACAGTGGTTCAAAGTTTTTTTCTTCCATTT
CAGGTGTCGTGACCGGTGCCACCATGGACTATAAGGACCACGACGGAGACTACAAGGATCATGATATTGA
TTACAAAGACGATGACGATAAGATGGCCCCAAAGAAGAAGCGGAAGGTCGGTATCCACGGAGTCCCAGCA
GCCGACAAGAAGTACAGCATCGGCCTGGACATCGGCACCAACTCTGTGGGCTGGGCCGTGATCACCGACG
AGTACAAGGTGCCCAGCAAGAAATTCAAGGTGCTGGGCAACACCGACCGGCACAGCATCAAGAAGAACCT
GATCGGAGCCCTGCTGTTCGACAGCGGCGAAACAGCCGAGGCCACCCGGCTGAAGAGAACCGCCAGAAGA
AGATACACCAGACGGAAGAACCGGATCTGCTATCTGCAAGAGATCTTCAGCAACGAGATGGCCAAGGTGG
ACGACAGCTTCTTCCACAGACTGGAAGAGTCCTTCCTGGTGGAAGAGGATAAGAAGCACGAGCGGCACCC
CATCTTCGGCAACATCGTGGACGAGGTGGCCTACCACGAGAAGTACCCCACCATCTACCACCTGAGAAAG
AAACTGGTGGACAGCACCGACAAGGCCGACCTGCGGCTGATCTATCTGGCCCTGGCCCACATGATCAAGT
TCCGGGGCCACTTCCTGATCGAGGGCGACCTGAACCCCGACAACAGCGACGTGGACAAGCTGTTCATCCA
GCTGGTGCAGACCTACAACCAGCTGTTCGAGGAAAACCCCATCAACGCCAGCGGCGTGGACGCCAAGGCC
ATCCTGTCTGCCAGACTGAGCAAGAGCAGACGGCTGGAAAATCTGATCGCCCAGCTGCCCGGCGAGAAGA
AGAATGGCCTGTTCGGAAACCTGATTGCCCTGAGCCTGGGCCTGACCCCCAACTTCAAGAGCAACTTCGA
CCTGGCCGAGGATGCCAAACTGCAGCTGAGCAAGGACACCTACGACGACGACCTGGACAACCTGCTGGCC
CAGATCGGCGACCAGTACGCCGACCTGTTTCTGGCCGCCAAGAACCTGTCCGACGCCATCCTGCTGAGCG
ACATCCTGAGAGTGAACACCGAGATCACCAAGGCCCCCCTGAGCGCCTCTATGATCAAGAGATACGACGA
GCACCACCAGGACCTGACCCTGCTGAAAGCTCTCGTGCGGCAGCAGCTGCCTGAGAAGTACAAAGAGATT
TTCTTCGACCAGAGCAAGAACGGCTACGCCGGCTACATTGACGGCGGAGCCAGCCAGGAAGAGTTCTACA
AGTTCATCAAGCCCATCCTGGAAAAGATGGACGGCACCGAGGAACTGCTCGTGAAGCTGAACAGAGAGGA
CCTGCTGCGGAAGCAGCGGACCTTCGACAACGGCAGCATCCCCCACCAGATCCACCTGGGAGAGCTGCAC
GCCATTCTGCGGCGGCAGGAAGATTTTTACCCATTCCTGAAGGACAACCGGGAAAAGATCGAGAAGATCC
TGACCTTCCGCATCCCCTACTACGTGGGCCCTCTGGCCAGGGGAAACAGCAGATTCGCCTGGATGACCAG
AAAGAGCGAGGAAACCATCACCCCCTGGAACTTCGAGGAAGTGGTGGACAAGGGCGCTTCCGCCCAGAGC
TTCATCGAGCGGATGACCAACTTCGATAAGAACCTGCCCAACGAGAAGGTGCTGCCCAAGCACAGCCTGC
TGTACGAGTACTTCACCGTGTATAACGAGCTGACCAAAGTGAAATACGTGACCGAGGGAATGAGAAAGCC
CGCCTTCCTGAGCGGCGAGCAGAAAAAGGCCATCGTGGACCTGCTGTTCAAGACCAACCGGAAAGTGACC
GTGAAGCAGCTGAAAGAGGACTACTTCAAGAAAATCGAGTGCTTCGACTCCGTGGAAATCTCCGGCGTGG
AAGATCGGTTCAACGCCTCCCTGGGCACATACCACGATCTGCTGAAAATTATCAAGGACAAGGACTTCCT
GGACAATGAGGAAAACGAGGACATTCTGGAAGATATCGTGCTGACCCTGACACTGTTTGAGGACAGAGAG
ATGATCGAGGAACGGCTGAAAACCTATGCCCACCTGTTCGACGACAAAGTGATGAAGCAGCTGAAGCGGC
GGAGATACACCGGCTGGGGCAGGCTGAGCCGGAAGCTGATCAACGGCATCCGGGACAAGCAGTCCGGCAA
GACAATCCTGGATTTCCTGAAGTCCGACGGCTTCGCCAACAGAAACTTCATGCAGCTGATCCACGACGAC
AGCCTGACCTTTAAAGAGGACATCCAGAAAGCCCAGGTGTCCGGCCAGGGCGATAGCCTGCACGAGCACA
TTGCCAATCTGGCCGGCAGCCCCGCCATTAAGAAGGGCATCCTGCAGACAGTGAAGGTGGTGGACGAGCT
CGTGAAAGTGATGGGCCGGCACAAGCCCGAGAACATCGTGATCGAAATGGCCAGAGAGAACCAGACCACC
CAGAAGGGACAGAAGAACAGCCGCGAGAGAATGAAGCGGATCGAAGAGGGCATCAAAGAGCTGGGCAGCC
AGATCCTGAAAGAACACCCCGTGGAAAACACCCAGCTGCAGAACGAGAAGCTGTACCTGTACTACCTGCA
GAATGGGCGGGATATGTACGTGGACCAGGAACTGGACATCAACCGGCTGTCCGACTACGATGTGGACCAT
ATCGTGCCTCAGAGCTTTCTGAAGGACGACTCCATCGACAACAAGGTGCTGACCAGAAGCGACAAGAACC
GGGGCAAGAGCGACAACGTGCCCTCCGAAGAGGTCGTGAAGAAGATGAAGAACTACTGGCGGCAGCTGCT
GAACGCCAAGCTGATTACCCAGAGAAAGTTCGACAATCTGACCAAGGCCGAGAGAGGCGGCCTGAGCGAA
CTGGATAAGGCCGGCTTCATCAAGAGACAGCTGGTGGAAACCCGGCAGATCACAAAGCACGTGGCACAGA
TCCTGGACTCCCGGATGAACACTAAGTACGACGAGAATGACAAGCTGATCCGGGAAGTGAAAGTGATCAC
CCTGAAGTCCAAGCTGGTGTCCGATTTCCGGAAGGATTTCCAGTTTTACAAAGTGCGCGAGATCAACAAC
TACCACCACGCCCACGACGCCTACCTGAACGCCGTCGTGGGAACCGCCCTGATCAAAAAGTACCCTAAGC
TGGAAAGCGAGTTCGTGTACGGCGACTACAAGGTGTACGACGTGCGGAAGATGATCGCCAAGAGCGAGCA
GGAAATCGGCAAGGCTACCGCCAAGTACTTCTTCTACAGCAACATCATGAACTTTTTCAAGACCGAGATT
ACCCTGGCCAACGGCGAGATCCGGAAGCGGCCTCTGATCGAGACAAACGGCGAAACCGGGGAGATCGTGT
GGGATAAGGGCCGGGATTTTGCCACCGTGCGGAAAGTGCTGAGCATGCCCCAAGTGAATATCGTGAAAAA
GACCGAGGTGCAGACAGGCGGCTTCAGCAAAGAGTCTATCCTGCCCAAGAGGAACAGCGATAAGCTGATC
GCCAGAAAGAAGGACTGGGACCCTAAGAAGTACGGCGGCTTCGACAGCCCCACCGTGGCCTATTCTGTGC
TGGTGGTGGCCAAAGTGGAAAAGGGCAAGTCCAAGAAACTGAAGAGTGTGAAAGAGCTGCTGGGGATCAC
CATCATGGAAAGAAGCAGCTTCGAGAAGAATCCCATCGACTTTCTGGAAGCCAAGGGCTACAAAGAAGTG
AAAAAGGACCTGATCATCAAGCTGCCTAAGTACTCCCTGTTCGAGCTGGAAAACGGCCGGAAGAGAATGC
TGGCCTCTGCCGGCGAACTGCAGAAGGGAAACGAACTGGCCCTGCCCTCCAAATATGTGAACTTCCTGTA
CCTGGCCAGCCACTATGAGAAGCTGAAGGGCTCCCCCGAGGATAATGAGCAGAAACAGCTGTTTGTGGAA
CAGCACAAGCACTACCTGGACGAGATCATCGAGCAGATCAGCGAGTTCTCCAAGAGAGTGATCCTGGCCG
ACGCTAATCTGGACAAAGTGCTGTCCGCCTACAACAAGCACCGGGATAAGCCCATCAGAGAGCAGGCCGA
GAATATCATCCACCTGTTTACCCTGACCAATCTGGGAGCCCCTGCCGCCTTCAAGTACTTTGACACCACC
ATCGACCGGAAGAGGTACACCAGCACCAAAGAGGTGCTGGACGCCACCCTGATCCACCAGAGCATCACCG
GCCTGTACGAGACACGGATCGACCTGTCTCAGCTGGGAGGCGACAAAAGGCCGGCGGCCACGAAAAAGGC
CGGCCAGGCAAAAAAGAAAAAGGAATTCGGCAGTGGAGAGGGCAGAGGAAGTCTGCTAACATGCGGTGAC
GTCGAGGAGAATCCTGGCCCAGTGAGCAAGGGCGAGGAGCTGTTCACCGGGGTGGTGCCCATCCTGGTCG
AGCTGGACGGCGACGTAAACGGCCACAAGTTCAGCGTGTCCGGCGAGGGCGAGGGCGATGCCACCTACGG
CAAGCTGACCCTGAAGTTCATCTGCACCACCGGCAAGCTGCCCGTGCCCTGGCCCACCCTCGTGACCACC
CTGACCTACGGCGTGCAGTGCTTCAGCCGCTACCCCGACCACATGAAGCAGCACGACTTCTTCAAGTCCG
CCATGCCCGAAGGCTACGTCCAGGAGCGCACCATCTTCTTCAAGGACGACGGCAACTACAAGACCCGCGC
CGAGGTGAAGTTCGAGGGCGACACCCTGGTGAACCGCATCGAGCTGAAGGGCATCGACTTCAAGGAGGAC
GGCAACATCCTGGGGCACAAGCTGGAGTACAACTACAACAGCCACAACGTCTATATCATGGCCGACAAGC
AGAAGAACGGCATCAAGGTGAACTTCAAGATCCGCCACAACATCGAGGACGGCAGCGTGCAGCTCGCCGA
CCACTACCAGCAGAACACCCCCATCGGCGACGGCCCCGTGCTGCTGCCCGACAACCACTACCTGAGCACC
CAGTCCGCCCTGAGCAAAGACCCCAACGAGAAGCGCGATCACATGGTCCTGCTGGAGTTCGTGACCGCCG
CCGGGATCACTCTCGGCATGGACGAGCTGTACAAGGAATTCTAACTAGAGCTCGCTGATCAGCCTCGACT
GTGCCTTCTAGTTGCCAGCCATCTGTTGTTTGCCCCTCCCCCGTGCCTTCCTTGACCCTGGAAGGTGCCA
CTCCCACTGTCCTTTCCTAATAAAATGAGGAAATTGCATCGCATTGTCTGAGTAGGTGTCATTCTATTCT
GGGGGGTGGGGTGGGGCAGGACAGCAAGGGGGAGGATTGGGAAGAGAATAGCAGGCATGCTGGGGAGCGG
CCGCAGGAACCCCTAGTGATGGAGTTGGCCACTCCCTCTCTGCGCGCTCGCTCGCTCACTGAGGCCGGGC
GACCAAAGGTCGCCCGACGCCCGGGCTTTGCCCGGGCGGCCTCAGTGAGCGAGCGAGCGCGCAGCTGCCT
GCAGGGGCGCCTGATGCGGTATTTTCTCCTTACGCATCTGTGCGGTATTTCACACCGCATA
[95 nt withheld, positions 6782-6876]
T
[46 nt withheld, positions 6878-6923]
C
[141 nt withheld, positions 6925-7065]
CCTTTGACGTTGGAGTCCACGTTCTTT
[37 nt withheld, positions 7093-7129]
ACTCTATCTCGGGCTATTCTTTTGATTTATAAGGGATTTTGCCGATTTCGGTCTATTGGTTAAAAAATGA
GCTGATTTAACAAAAATTTAACGCGAATTTTAACAAAATATTAACGTTTACAATTTTATGGTGCACTCTC
AGTACAATCTGCTCTGATGCCGCATAGTTAAGCCAGCCCCGACACCCGCCAACACCCGCTGACGCGCCCT
GACGGGCTTGTCTGCTCCCGGCATCCGCTTACAGACAAGCTGTGACCGTCTCCGGGAGCTGCATGTGTCA
GAGGTTTTCACCGTCATCACCGAAACGCGCGAGACGAAAGGGCCTCGTGATACGCCTATTTTTATAGGTT
AATGTCATGATAATAATGGTTTCTTAGACGTCAGGTGGCACTTTTCGGGGAAATGTGCGCGGAACCCCTA
TTTGTTTATTTTTCTAAATACATTCAAATATGTATCCGCTCATGAGACAATAACCCTGATAAATGCTTCA
ATAATATTGAAAAAGGAAGAGTATGAGTATTCAACATTTCCGTGTCGCCCTTATTCCCTTTTTTGCGGCA
TTTTGCCTTCCTGTTTTTGCTCACCCAGAAACGCTGGTGAAAGTAAAAGATGCTGAAGATCAGTTGGGTG
CACGAGTGGGTTACATCGAACTGGATCTCAACAGCGGTAAGATCCTTGAGAGTTTTCGCCCCGAAGAACG
TTTTCCAATGATGAGCACTTTTAAAGTTCTGCTATGTGGCGCGGTATTATCCCGTATTGACGCCGGGCAA
GAGCAACTCGGTCGCCGCATACACTATTCTCAGAATGACTTGGTTGAGTACTCACCAGTCACAGAAAAGC
ATCTTACGGATGGCATGACAGTAAGAGAATTATGCAGTGCTGCCATAACCATGAGTGATAACACTGCGGC
CAACTTACTTCTGACAACGATCGGAGGACCGAAGGAGCTAACCGCTTTTTTGCACAACATGGGGGATCAT
GTAACTCGCCTTGATCGTTGGGAACCGGAGCTGAATGAAGCCATACCAAACGACGAGCGTGACACCACGA
TGCCTGTAGCAATGGCAACAACGTTGCGCAAACTATTAACTGGCGAACTACTTACTCTAGCTTCCCGGCA
ACAATTAATAGACTGGATGGAGGCGGATAAAGTTGCAGGACCACTTCTGCGCTCGGCCCTTCCGGCTGGC
TGGTTTATTGCTGATAAATCTGGAGCCGGTGAGCGTGGAAGCCGCGGTATCATTGCAGCACTGGGGCCAG
ATGGTAAGCCCTCCCGTATCGTAGTTATCTACACGACGGGGAGTCAGGCAACTATGGATGAACGAAATAG
ACAGATCGCTGAGATAGGTGCCTCACTGATTAAGCATTGGTAACTGTCAGACCAAGTTTACTCATATATA
CTTTAGATTGATTTAAAACTTCATTTTTAATTTAAAAGGATCTAGGTGAAGATCCTTTTTGATAATCTCA
TGACCAAAATCCCTTAACGTGAGTTTTCGTTCCACTGAGCGTCAGACCCCGTAGAAAAGATCAAAGGATC
TTCTTGAGATCCTTTTTTTCTGCGCGTAATCTGCTGCTTGCAAACAAAAAAACCACCGCTACCAGCGGTG
GTTTGTTTGCCGGATCAAGAGCTACCAACTCTTTTTCCGAAGGTAACTGGCTTCAGCAGAGCGCAGATAC
CAAATACTGTTCTTCTAGTGTAGCCGTAGTTAGGCCACCACTTCAAGAACTCTGTAGCACCGCCTACATA
CCTCGCTCTGCTAATCCTGTTACCAGTGGCTGCTGCCAGTGGCGATAAGTCGTGTCTTACCGGGTTGGAC
TCAAGACGATAGTTACCGGATAAGGCGCAGCGGTCGGGCTGAACGGGGGGTTCGTGCACACAGCCCAGCT
TGGAGCGAACGACCTACACCGAACTGAGATACCTACAGCGTGAGCTATGAGAAAGCGCCACGCTTCCCGA
AGGGAGAAAGGCGGACAGGTATCCGGTAAGCGGCAGGGTCGGAACAGGAGAGCGCACGAGGGAGCTTCCA
GGGGGAAACGCCTGGTATCTTTATAGTCCTGTCGGGTTTCGCCACCTCTGACTTGAGCGTCGATTTTTGT
GATGCTCGTCAGGGGGGCGGAGCCTATGGAAAAACGCCAGCAACGCGGCCTTTTTACGGTTCCTGGCCTT
TTGCTGGCCTTTTGCTCACATGTGAGGGCCTATTTCCCATGATTCCTTCATATTTGCATATACGATACAA
GGCTGTTAGAGAGATAATTGGAATTAATTTGACTGTAAACACAAAGATATTAGTACAAAATACGTGACGT
AGAAAGTAATAATTTCTTGGGTAGTTTGCAGTTTTAAAATTATGTTTTAAAATGGACTATCATATGCTTA
CCGTAACTTGAAAGTATTTCGATTTCTTGGCTTTATATATCTTGTGGAAAGGACGAAACACCGATTACAG
TAGGAGCGAGGGGGTTTTAGAGCTAGAAATAGCAAGTTAAAATAAGGCTAGTCCGTTATCAACTTGAAAA
AGTGGCACCGAGTCGGTGCTTTTTTGTTTTAGAGCTAGAAATAGCAAGTTAAAATAAGGCTAGTCCGTTT
TTAGCGCGTGCGCCAATTCTGCAGACAAATGGCTCTAGAGGTACCAGTAATTCATACAAAAGGACTCGCC
CCTGCCTTGGGGAATCCCAGGGACCGTCGTTAAACTC
